Addgene plasmid #46522: pGEX Tec-SH2
Depositing lab: Bruce Mayer. Depositing organization: University of Connecticut Health Center. Publication: High-throughput phosphotyrosine profiling using SH2 domains. Machida K, Thompson CM, Dierck K, Jablonowski K, Karkkainen S, Liu B, Zhang H, Nash PD, Newman DK, Nollau P, Pawson T, Renkema GH, Saksela K, Schiller MR, Shin DG, Mayer BJ. Mol Cell. 2007 Jun 22;26(6):899-915. 10.1016/j.molcel.2007.05.031 PubMed 17588523.
Backbone
  Vector backbone: pGEX6P1
  Backbone manufacturer: GE Healthcare Biosciences
  Backbone size w/o insert (bp): 4900
  Vector type: Bacterial Expression
Growth in bacteria
  Bacterial resistance: Ampicillin, 100 μg/mL
  Growth temperature: 37°C
  Growth strain: DH5alpha
  Copy number: Low Copy
Gene/Insert
  Gene/Insert name: Tec (alt names: TEC; PSCTK4; MGC126760; MGC126762; TEC)
  Species: H. sapiens (human)
  Insert size (bp): 361
  Mutation: contains amino acids 236-351
  Entrez Gene: TEC (a.k.a. PSCTK4)
  Promoter: Tac
  Tag / fusion protein: GST (N terminal on backbone); PreScission (N terminal on backbone); AviTag (C terminal on backbone)
  Cloning method: Restriction Enzyme; 5′ cloning site BamHI (not destroyed); 3′ cloning site EcoRI (not destroyed)
  Sequencing primers: 5′ pGEX-5; 3′ pGEX-3
Terms and licenses: Academic/Nonprofit Terms; Industry Terms: Not Available to Industry
Depositor comments: The molecular weight of the GST fusion protein is approximately 38 kDa
How to cite: pGEX Tec-SH2 was a gift from Bruce Mayer (Addgene plasmid # 46522 ; http://n2t.net/addgene:46522 ; RRID:Addgene_46522)
