[The description below was written by a language model from this plasmid's Addgene catalogue record and pLannotate feature annotations shown in this document.]
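Description:
pGEX Tec-SH2 is a bacterial expression plasmid built on the pGEX6P1 backbone for producing the SH2 domain of the human non-receptor tyrosine kinase TEC as a recombinant GST fusion protein in E. coli. The plasmid replicates from a ColE1/pMB1-type origin and is selected with ampicillin through the bla (β-lactamase) gene. The catalogue lists it as low copy, although the annotation tool labels the origin generically as a high-copy family member, and only short fragments of rop and the pBR322 bom region are detected. Remnants of the lac promoter, operator and lacZα carried over from the backbone are also annotated but play no role in the expression cassette.

The insert, roughly 360 bp encoding TEC amino acids 236–351, was cloned between the retained BamHI and EcoRI sites. It sits downstream of Schistosoma japonicum glutathione S-transferase and, according to the record, a PreScission protease recognition site that allows the GST moiety to be cleaved off after purification. A C-terminal AviTag follows the SH2 domain, providing a site for enzymatic biotinylation. Transcription is driven by the strong hybrid tac promoter with an adjacent lac operator, and the plasmid carries its own lacI gene under the lacIq promoter, so expression is repressed until it is induced with IPTG. The depositor notes that the fusion protein is about 38 kDa.

The associated publication concerns high-throughput phosphotyrosine profiling with SH2 domains. This is consistent with the purified, glutathione-binding and biotinylatable protein being used as a probe for tyrosine-phosphorylated binding sites.
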