Features (pLannotate 1.2.2; 18 found; start..end, strand, type, name):
      6..107     -  CDS            yciV (fragment): RNAAM_ECOLI - Also known as trpH From Escherichia coli (strain K12).
    183..211     +  promoter       tac promoter: strong E. coli promoter; hybrid between the trp and lac UV5 promoters
    219..235     +  protein_bind   lac operator: The lac repressor binds to the lac operator to inhibit transcription in E. coli. This inhibition can be relieved by adding lactose or isopropyl-β-D-thiogalactopyranoside (IPTG). lac repressor encoded by lacI
    258..911     +  CDS            GST26_SCHJA: Experimental evidence at protein level: Swiss-Prot protein existence level 1. GST isoenzymes appear to play a central role in the parasite detoxification system. Other functions are also suspected including a role in increasing the solubility of haematin in the parasite gut. From Schistosoma japonicum (Blood fluke).
    948..1298    +  CDS            TEC (fragment): TEC_HUMAN - Also known as PSCTK4. Experimental evidence at protein level: Swiss-Prot protein existence level 1. Non-receptor tyrosine kinase that contributes to signaling from many receptors and participates as a signal transducer in multiple downstream pathways, including regulation of the actin cytoskeleton. Plays a redundant role to ITK in regulation of the adaptive immune response. Regulates the development, function and differentiation of conventional T-cells and nonconventional NKT-cells. Required for TCR- dependent IL2 gene induction. Phosphorylates DOK1, one CD28-specific substrate, an
   1335..1376    +  CDS            AviTag™ (fragment): peptide tag that allows for enzymatic biotinylation
   1407..1446    +  CDS            rop (fragment): Rop protein, which maintains plasmids at low copy number; rop
   1548..1588    +  misc_feature   bom (fragment): basis of mobility region from pBR322
   1693..1797    +  promoter       AmpR promoter: bla
   1798..2658    +  CDS            AmpR: β-lactamase; bla; confers resistance to ampicillin, carbenicillin, and related antibiotics
   2829..3417    +  rep_origin     ori: high-copy-number ColE1/pMB1/pBR322/pUC origin of replication
   3603..3654    -  misc_feature   bom (fragment): basis of mobility region from pBR322
   3661..3738    +  promoter       lacIq promoter: lacI (mutant); In the lacIq allele, a single base change in the promoter boosts expression of the lacI gene about 10-fold.
   3739..4821    +  CDS            lacI: lac repressor; lacI; The lac repressor binds to the lac operator to inhibit transcription in E. coli. This inhibition can be relieved by adding lactose or isopropyl-β-D-thiogalactopyranoside (IPTG).
   4834..4855    +  protein_bind   CAP binding site: CAP binding activates transcription in the presence of cAMP. E. coli catabolite activator protein
   4870..4900    +  promoter       lac promoter: promoter for the E. coli lac operon
   4908..4924    +  protein_bind   lac operator: The lac repressor binds to the lac operator to inhibit transcription in E. coli. This inhibition can be relieved by adding lactose or isopropyl-β-D-thiogalactopyranoside (IPTG). lac repressor encoded by lacI
   4944..5117    +  CDS            lacZα: LacZα fragment of β-galactosidase; lacZ fragment
>Addgene plasmid #46522 | pGEX Tec-SH2 | depositor full sequence | sequence record 65764 | Full Sequence
ACGTTATCGACTGCACGGTGCACCAATGCTTCTGGCGTCAGGCAGCCATCGGAAGCTGTGGTATGGCTGT
GCAGGTCGTAAATCACTGCATAATTCGTGTCGCTCAAGGCGCACTCCCGTTCTGGATAATGTTTTTTGCG
CCGACATCATAACGGTTCTGGCAAATATTCTGAAATGAGCTGTTGACAATTAATCATCGGCTCGTATAAT
GTGTGGAATTGTGAGCGGATAACAATTTCACACAGGAAACAGTATTCATGTCCCCTATACTAGGTTATTG
GAAAATTAAGGGCCTTGTGCAACCCACTCGACTTCTTTTGGAATATCTTGAAGAAAAATATGAAGAGCAT
TTGTATGAGCGCGATGAAGGTGATAAATGGCGAAACAAAAAGTTTGAATTGGGTTTGGAGTTTCCCAATC
TTCCTTATTATATTGATGGTGATGTTAAATTAACACAGTCTATGGCCATCATACGTTATATAGCTGACAA
GCACAACATGTTGGGTGGTTGTCCAAAAGAGCGTGCAGAGATTTCAATGCTTGAAGGAGCGGTTTTGGAT
ATTAGATACGGTGTTTCGAGAATTGCATATAGTAAAGACTTTGAAACTCTCAAAGTTGATTTTCTTAGCA
AGCTACCTGAAATGCTGAAAATGTTCGAAGATCGTTTATGTCATAAAACATATTTAAATGGTGATCATGT
AACCCATCCTGACTTCATGTTGTATGACGCTCTTGATGTTGTTTTATACATGGACCCAATGTGCCTGGAT
GCGTTCCCAAAATTAGTTTGTTTTAAAAAACGTATTGAAGCTATCCCACAAATTGATAAGTACTTGAAAT
CCAGCAAGTATATAGCATGGCCTTTGCAGGGCTGGCAAGCCACGTTTGGTGGTGGCGACCATCCTCCAAA
ATCGGATCTGGAAGTTCTGTTCCAGGGGCCCCTGGGATCCGGAAAGAAATCAAACAACTTAGATCAATAT
GAATGGTATTGCAGAAATATGAATAGAAGCAAGGCAGAGCAACTCCTCCGCAGTGAAGATAAAGAAGGTG
GTTTTATGGTAAGGGATTCCAGTCAACCAGGCTTGTACACAGTCTCCCTTTATACCAAGTTTGGAGGAGA
AGGTTCATCGGGTTTTAGGCATTATCATATAAAGGAAACAACAACATCTCCAAAGAAGTATTACCTAGCT
GAAAAACATGCTTTTGGCTCCATTCCTGAGATTATTGAATATCATAAGCACAATGCAGCAGGACTTGTCA
CCAGGCTTCGGTACCCAGTTAGTGTGAAAGGGAAGAATGGAATTCATCGTGACGCAAGCTTGCTTGGTGG
CGGTCTGAACGACATCTTCGAGGCTCAGAAAATCGAATGGCACGAATAAGCGGCCGCATCGTGACTGACT
GACGATCTGCCTCGCGCGTTTCGGTGATGACGGTGAAAACCTCTGACACATGCAGCTCCCGGAGACGGTC
ACAGCTTGTCTGTAAGCGGATGCCGGGAGCAGACAAGCCCGTCAGGGCGCGTCAGCGGGTGTTGGCGGGT
GTCGGGGCGCAGCCATGACCCAGTCACGTAGCGATAGCGGAGTGTATAATTCTTGAAGACGAAAGGGCCT
CGTGATACGCCTATTTTTATAGGTTAATGTCATGATAATAATGGTTTCTTAGACGTCAGGTGGCACTTTT
CGGGGAAATGTGCGCGGAACCCCTATTTGTTTATTTTTCTAAATACATTCAAATATGTATCCGCTCATGA
GACAATAACCCTGATAAATGCTTCAATAATATTGAAAAAGGAAGAGTATGAGTATTCAACATTTCCGTGT
CGCCCTTATTCCCTTTTTTGCGGCATTTTGCCTTCCTGTTTTTGCTCACCCAGAAACGCTGGTGAAAGTA
AAAGATGCTGAAGATCAGTTGGGTGCACGAGTGGGTTACATCGAACTGGATCTCAACAGCGGTAAGATCC
TTGAGAGTTTTCGCCCCGAAGAACGTTTTCCAATGATGAGCACTTTTAAAGTTCTGCTATGTGGCGCGGT
ATTATCCCGTGTTGACGCCGGGCAAGAGCAACTCGGTCGCCGCATACACTATTCTCAGAATGACTTGGTT
GAGTACTCACCAGTCACAGAAAAGCATCTTACGGATGGCATGACAGTAAGAGAATTATGCAGTGCTGCCA
TAACCATGAGTGATAACACTGCGGCCAACTTACTTCTGACAACGATCGGAGGACCGAAGGAGCTAACCGC
TTTTTTGCACAACATGGGGGATCATGTAACTCGCCTTGATCGTTGGGAACCGGAGCTGAATGAAGCCATA
CCAAACGACGAGCGTGACACCACGATGCCTGCAGCAATGGCAACAACGTTGCGCAAACTATTAACTGGCG
AACTACTTACTCTAGCTTCCCGGCAACAATTAATAGACTGGATGGAGGCGGATAAAGTTGCAGGACCACT
TCTGCGCTCGGCCCTTCCGGCTGGCTGGTTTATTGCTGATAAATCTGGAGCCGGTGAGCGTGGGTCTCGC
GGTATCATTGCAGCACTGGGGCCAGATGGTAAGCCCTCCCGTATCGTAGTTATCTACACGACGGGGAGTC
AGGCAACTATGGATGAACGAAATAGACAGATCGCTGAGATAGGTGCCTCACTGATTAAGCATTGGTAACT
GTCAGACCAAGTTTACTCATATATACTTTAGATTGATTTAAAACTTCATTTTTAATTTAAAAGGATCTAG
GTGAAGATCCTTTTTGATAATCTCATGACCAAAATCCCTTAACGTGAGTTTTCGTTCCACTGAGCGTCAG
ACCCCGTAGAAAAGATCAAAGGATCTTCTTGAGATCCTTTTTTTCTGCGCGTAATCTGCTGCTTGCAAAC
AAAAAAACCACCGCTACCAGCGGTGGTTTGTTTGCCGGATCAAGAGCTACCAACTCTTTTTCCGAAGGTA
ACTGGCTTCAGCAGAGCGCAGATACCAAATACTGTCCTTCTAGTGTAGCCGTAGTTAGGCCACCACTTCA
AGAACTCTGTAGCACCGCCTACATACCTCGCTCTGCTAATCCTGTTACCAGTGGCTGCTGCCAGTGGCGA
TAAGTCGTGTCTTACCGGGTTGGACTCAAGACGATAGTTACCGGATAAGGCGCAGCGGTCGGGCTGAACG
GGGGGTTCGTGCACACAGCCCAGCTTGGAGCGAACGACCTACACCGAACTGAGATACCTACAGCGTGAGC
TATGAGAAAGCGCCACGCTTCCCGAAGGGAGAAAGGCGGACAGGTATCCGGTAAGCGGCAGGGTCGGAAC
AGGAGAGCGCACGAGGGAGCTTCCAGGGGGAAACGCCTGGTATCTTTATAGTCCTGTCGGGTTTCGCCAC
CTCTGACTTGAGCGTCGATTTTTGTGATGCTCGTCAGGGGGGCGGAGCCTATGGAAAAACGCCAGCAACG
CGGCCTTTTTACGGTTCCTGGCCTTTTGCTGGCCTTTTGCTCACATGTTCTTTCCTGCGTTATCCCCTGA
TTCTGTGGATAACCGTATTACCGCCTTTGAGTGAGCTGATACCGCTCGCCGCAGCCGAACGACCGAGCGC
AGCGAGTCAGTGAGCGAGGAAGCGGAAGAGCGCCTGATGCGGTATTTTCTCCTTACGCATCTGTGCGGTA
TTTCACACCGCATAAATTCCGACACCATCGAATGGTGCAAAACCTTTCGCGGTATGGCATGATAGCGCCC
GGAAGAGAGTCAATTCAGGGTGGTGAATGTGAAACCAGTAACGTTATACGATGTCGCAGAGTATGCCGGT
GTCTCTTATCAGACCGTTTCCCGCGTGGTGAACCAGGCCAGCCACGTTTCTGCGAAAACGCGGGAAAAAG
TGGAAGCGGCGATGGCGGAGCTGAATTACATTCCCAACCGCGTGGCACAACAACTGGCGGGCAAACAGTC
GTTGCTGATTGGCGTTGCCACCTCCAGTCTGGCCCTGCACGCGCCGTCGCAAATTGTCGCGGCGATTAAA
TCTCGCGCCGATCAACTGGGTGCCAGCGTGGTGGTGTCGATGGTAGAACGAAGCGGCGTCGAAGCCTGTA
AAGCGGCGGTGCACAATCTTCTCGCGCAACGCGTCAGTGGGCTGATCATTAACTATCCGCTGGATGACCA
GGATGCCATTGCTGTGGAAGCTGCCTGCACTAATGTTCCGGCGTTATTTCTTGATGTCTCTGACCAGACA
CCCATCAACAGTATTATTTTCTCCCATGAAGACGGTACGCGACTGGGCGTGGAGCATCTGGTCGCATTGG
GTCACCAGCAAATCGCGCTGTTAGCGGGCCCATTAAGTTCTGTCTCGGCGCGTCTGCGTCTGGCTGGCTG
GCATAAATATCTCACTCGCAATCAAATTCAGCCGATAGCGGAACGGGAAGGCGACTGGAGTGCCATGTCC
GGTTTTCAACAAACCATGCAAATGCTGAATGAGGGCATCGTTCCCACTGCGATGCTGGTTGCCAACGATC
AGATGGCGCTGGGCGCAATGCGCGCCATTACCGAGTCCGGGCTGCGCGTTGGTGCGGATATCTCGGTAGT
GGGATACGACGATACCGAAGACAGCTCATGTTATATCCCGCCGTCAACCACCATCAAACAGGATTTTCGC
CTGCTGGGGCAAACCAGCGTGGACCGCTTGCTGCAACTCTCTCAGGGCCAGGCGGTGAAGGGCAATCAGC
TGTTGCCCGTCTCACTGGTGAAAAGAAAAACCACCCTGGCGCCCAATACGCAAACCGCCTCTCCCCGCGC
GTTGGCCGATTCATTAATGCAGCTGGCACGACAGGTTTCCCGACTGGAAAGCGGGCAGTGAGCGCAACGC
AATTAATGTGAGTTAGCTCACTCATTAGGCACCCCAGGCTTTACACTTTATGCTTCCGGCTCGTATGTTG
TGTGGAATTGTGAGCGGATAACAATTTCACACAGGAAACAGCTATGACCATGATTACGGATTCACTGGCC
GTCGTTTTACAACGTCGTGACTGGGAAAACCCTGGCGTTACCCAACTTAATCGCCTTGCAGCACATCCCC
CTTTCGCCAGCTGGCGTAATAGCGAAGAGGCCCGCACCGATCGCCCTTCCCAACAGTTGCGCAGCCTGAA
TGGCGAATGGCGCTTTGCCTGGTTTCCGGCACCAGAAGCGGTGCCGGAAAGCTGGCTGGAGTGCGATCTT
CCTGAGGCCGATACTGTCGTCGTCCCCTCAAACTGGCAGATGCACGGTTACGATGCGCCCATCTACACCA
ACGTAACCTATCCCATTACGGTCAATCCGCCGTTTGTTCCCACGGAGAATCCGACGGGTTGTTACTCGCT
CACATTTAATGTTGATGAAAGCTGGCTACAGGAAGGCCAGACGCGAATTATTTTTGATGGCGTTGGAATT
