>Addgene plasmid #46522 | pGEX Tec-SH2 | depositor partial sequence | sequence record 65765 | Insert sequence
GGATCCGGAAAGAAATCAAACAACTTAGATCAATATGAATGGTATTGCAGAAATATGAATAGAAGCAAGG
CAGAGCAACTCCTCCGCAGTGAAGATAAAGAAGGTGGTTTTATGGTAAGGGATTCCAGTCAACCAGGCTT
GTACACAGTCTCCCTTTATACCAAGTTTGGAGGAGAAGGTTCATCGGGTTTTAGGCATTATCATATAAAG
GAAACAACAACATCTCCAAAGAAGTATTACCTAGCTGAAAAACATGCTTTTGGCTCCATTCCTGAGATTA
TTGAATATCATAAGCACAATGCAGCAGGACTTGTCACCAGGCTTCGGTACCCAGTTAGTGTGAAAGGGAA
GAATGGAATTC
