>Addgene plasmid #46522 | pGEX Tec-SH2 | addgene partial sequence | sequence record 66994 | pGEX5
GTTCTGTTCCAGGGGCCCCTGGGATCCGGAAAGAAATCAAACAACTTAGATCAATATGAATGGTATTGCA
GAAATATGAATAGAAGCAAGGCAGAGCAACTCCTCCGCAGTGAAGATAAAGAAGGTGGTTTTATGGTAAG
GGATTCCAGTCAACCAGGCTTGTACCTGTCTCTTGATCAGATCTTGATCCCCTGCGCCATCAGATCCTTG
GCGGCAAGAAAGCCATCCAGTTTACTTTGCAGGGCTTCCCAACCTTCCCAGAGGGCGCCCCAGCTGGCAA
TTCCGGTTCGCTTGCTGTCCATAAAACCGCCCAGTCTAGCTATCGCCATGTAAGCCCACTGCAAGCTACC
TGCTTTCTCTTTGCGCTTGCGTTTTCCCTTGTCCAGATAGCCCAGTAGCTGACATTCATCCGGGGTCAGC
ACCGTTTCTGCGGACTGGCTTTCTACGTGTTCCGCTTCCTTTAGCAGCCCTTGCGCCCTGAGTGCTTGCG
GCAGCGTGAAGCTTTCTCTGAGCTGTAACAGCCTGACCGCAACAAACGAGAGGATCGAGACCATCCGCTC
CAGATTATCCGGCTCCTCCATGCGTTGCCTCTCGGCTCCTGCTCCGGTTTTCCATGCCTTATGGAACTCC
TCGATCCGCCAGCGATGGGTATAAATGTCGATGACGCGCAAGGCTTGGGCTAGCGACTCGACCGGTTCGC
TGGTCAGCAACAACCATTTCAACGGGGTCTCACCCTTGGGCGGGTTAATCTCCTCGGCCAGCACCGCGTT
GAGCGTGATATTCCCCTGTTTTAGCGTGATGCGCCCACTGCGCAGGCTCAAGCTCGCCTTGCGGGC
