>Addgene plasmid #46522 | pGEX Tec-SH2 | addgene partial sequence | sequence record 72328 | pGEX-5 5'-GGGCTGGCAAGCCACGTTTGGTG-3'
AGTTCTGTTCCAGGGGCCCCTGGGATCCGGAAAGAAATCAAACAACTTAGATCAATATGAATGGTATTGC
AGAAATATGAATAGAAGCAAGGCAGAGCAACTCCTCCGCAGTGAAGATAAAGAAGGTGGTTTTATGGTAA
GGGATTCCAGTCAACCAGGCTTGTACACAGTCTCCCTTTATACCAAGTTTGGAGGAGAAGGTTCATCGGG
TTTTAGGCATTATCATATAAAGGAAACAACAACATCTCCAAAGAAGTATTACCTAGCTGAAAAACATGCT
TTTGGCTCCATTCCTGAGATTATTGAATATCATAAGCACAATGCAGCAGGACTTGTCACCAGGCTTCGGT
ACCCAGTTAGTGTGAAAGGGAAGAATGGAATTCATCGTGACGCAAGCTTGCTTGGTGGCGGTCTGAACGA
CATCTTCGAGGCTCAGAAAATCGAATGGCACGAATAAGCGGCCGCATCGTGACTGACTGACGATCTGCCT
CGCGCGTTTCGGTGATGACGGTGAAAACCTCTGACACATGCAGCTCCCGGAGACGGTCACAGCTTGTCTG
TAAGCGGATGCCGGGAGCAGACAAGCCCGTCAGGGCGCGTCAGCGGGTGTTGGCGGGTGTCGGGGCGCAG
CCATGACCCAGTCACGTAGCGATAGCGGAGTGTATAATTCTTGAAGACGAAAGGGCCTCGTGATACGCCT
ATTTTTATAGGTTAATGTCATGATAATAATGGTTTCTTAGACGTCAGGTGGCACTTTTCGGGGAAATGTG
CGCGGAACCCCTATTTGTTTATTTTTCTAAATACATTCAAATATGTATCCGCTCATGAGACAATAACCCT
GATAAATGCTTCAATAATATTGAAAAAGGAAGAGTATGAGTATTCAACATTTCCGTGTCGCCCTTATTCC
CTTTTT
